>Addgene plasmid #201894 | pFUGW-ELMOD1 | addgene full sequence | sequence record 403139 | Addgene NGS Result
CCCGGGACTTCGTGGAGGACGACTTCGCCGGTGTGGTCCGGGACGACGTGACCCTGTTCATCAGCGCGGT
CCAGGACCAGGTGGTGCCGGACAACACCCTGGCCTGGGTGTGGGTGCGCGGCCTGGACGAGCTGTACGCC
GAGTGGTCGGAGGTCGTGTCCACGAACTTCCGGGACGCCTCCGGGCCGGCCATGACCGAGATCGGCGAGC
AGCCGTGGGGGCGGGAGTTCGCCCTGCGCGACCCGGCCGGCAACTGCGTGCACTTCGTGGCCGAGGAGCA
GGACTGACACGTGCTACGAGATTTCGATTCCACCGCCGCCTTCTATGAAAGGTTGGGCTTCGGAATCGTT
TTCCGGGACGCCGGCTGGATGATCCTCCAGCGCGGGGATCTCATGCTGGAGTTCTTCGCCCACCCCAACT
TGTTTATTGCAGCTTATAATGGTTACAAATAAAGCAATAGCATCACAAATTTCACAAATAAAGCATTTTT
TTCACTGCATTCTAGTTGTGGTTTGTCCAAACTCATCAATGTATCTTATCATGTCTGTATACCGTCGACC
TCTAGCTAGAGCTTGGCGTAATCATGGTCATAGCTGTTTCCTGTGTGAAATTGTTATCCGCTCACAATTC
CACACAACATACGAGCCGGAAGCATAAAGTGTAAAGCCTGGGGTGCCTAATGAGTGAGCTAACTCACATT
AATTGCGTTGCGCTCACTGCCCGCTTTCCAGTCGGGAAACCTGTCGTGCCAGCTGCATTAATGAATCGGC
CAACGCGCGGGGAGAGGCGGTTTGCGTATTGGGCGCTCTTCCGCTTCCTCGCTCACTGACTCGCTGCGCT
CGGTCGTTCGGCTGCGGCGAGCGGTATCAGCTCACTCAAAGGCGGTAATACGGTTATCCACAGAATCAGG
GGATAACGCAGGAAAGAACATGTGAGCAAAAGGCCAGCAAAAGGCCAGGAACCGTAAAAAGGCCGCGTTG
CTGGCGTTTTTCCATAGGCTCCGCCCCCCTGACGAGCATCACAAAAATCGACGCTCAAGTCAGAGGTGGC
GAAACCCGACAGGACTATAAAGATACCAGGCGTTTCCCCCTGGAAGCTCCCTCGTGCGCTCTCCTGTTCC
GACCCTGCCGCTTACCGGATACCTGTCCGCCTTTCTCCCTTCGGGAAGCGTGGCGCTTTCTCATAGCTCA
CGCTGTAGGTATCTCAGTTCGGTGTAGGTCGTTCGCTCCAAGCTGGGCTGTGTGCACGAACCCCCCGTTC
AGCCCGACCGCTGCGCCTTATCCGGTAACTATCGTCTTGAGTCCAACCCGGTAAGACACGACTTATCGCC
ACTGGCAGCAGCCACTGGTAACAGGATTAGCAGAGCGAGGTATGTAGGCGGTGCTACAGAGTTCTTGAAG
TGGTGGCCTAACTACGGCTACACTAGAAGAACAGTATTTGGTATCTGCGCTCTGCTGAAGCCAGTTACCT
TCGGAAAAAGAGTTGGTAGCTCTTGATCCGGCAAACAAACCACCGCTGGTAGCGGTGGTTTTTTTGTTTG
CAAGCAGCAGATTACGCGCAGAAAAAAAGGATCTCAAGAAGATCCTTTGATCTTTTCTACGGGGTCTGAC
GCTCAGTGGAACGAAAACTCACGTTAAGGGATTTTGGTCATGAGATTATCAAAAAGGATCTTCACCTAGA
TCCTTTTAAATTAAAAATGAAGTTTTAAATCAATCTAAAGTATATATGAGTAAACTTGGTCTGACAGTTA
CCAATGCTTAATCAGTGAGGCACCTATCTCAGCGATCTGTCTATTTCGTTCATCCATAGTTGCCTGACTC
CCCGTCGTGTAGATAACTACGATACGGGAGGGCTTACCATCTGGCCCCAGTGCTGCAATGATACCGCGAG
ACCCACGCTCACCGGCTCCAGATTTATCAGCAATAAACCAGCCAGCCGGAAGGGCCGAGCGCAGAAGTGG
TCCTGCAACTTTATCCGCCTCCATCCAGTCTATTAATTGTTGCCGGGAAGCTAGAGTAAGTAGTTCGCCA
GTTAATAGTTTGCGCAACGTTGTTGCCATTGCTACAGGCATCGTGGTGTCACGCTCGTCGTTTGGTATGG
CTTCATTCAGCTCCGGTTCCCAACGATCAAGGCGAGTTACATGATCCCCCATGTTGTGCAAAAAAGCGGT
TAGCTCCTTCGGTCCTCCGATCGTTGTCAGAAGTAAGTTGGCCGCAGTGTTATCACTCATGGTTATGGCA
GCACTGCATAATTCTCTTACTGTCATGCCATCCGTAAGATGCTTTTCTGTGACTGGTGAGTACTCAACCA
AGTCATTCTGAGAATAGTGTATGCGGCGACCGAGTTGCTCTTGCCCGGCGTCAATACGGGATAATACCGC
GCCACATAGCAGAACTTTAAAAGTGCTCATCATTGGAAAACGTTCTTCGGGGCGAAAACTCTCAAGGATC
TTACCGCTGTTGAGATCCAGTTCGATGTAACCCACTCGTGCACCCAACTGATCTTCAGCATCTTTTACTT
TCACCAGCGTTTCTGGGTGAGCAAAAACAGGAAGGCAAAATGCCGCAAAAAAGGGAATAAGGGCGACACG
GAAATGTTGAATACTCATACTCTTCCTTTTTCAATATTATTGAAGCATTTATCAGGGTTATTGTCTCATG
AGCGGATACATATTTGAATGTATTTAGAAAAATAAACAAATAGGGGTTCCGCGCACATTTCCCCGAAAAG
TGCCACCTGACGTCGACGGATCGGGAGATCTCCCGATCCCCTATGGTGCACTCTCAGTACAATCTGCTCT
GATGCCGCATAGTTAAGCCAGTATCTGCTCCCTGCTTGTGTGTTGGAGGTCGCTGAGTAGTGCGCGAGCA
AAATTTAAGCTACAACAAGGCAAGGCTTGACCGACAATTGCATGAAGAATCTGCTTAGGGTTAGGCGTTT
TGCGCTGCTTCGCGATGTACGGGCCAGATATACGCGTTGACATTGATTATTGACTAGTTATTAATAGTAA
TCAATTACGGGGTCATTAGTTCATAGCCCATATATGGAGTTCCGCGTTACATAACTTACGGTAAATGGCC
CGCCTGGCTGACCGCCCAACGACCCCCGCCCATTGACGTCAATAATGACGTATGTTCCCATAGTAACGCC
AATAGGGACTTTCCATTGACGTCAATGGGTGGAGTATTTACGGTAAACTGCCCACTTGGCAGTACATCAA
GTGTATCATATGCCAAGTACGCCCCCTATTGACGTCAATGACGGTAAATGGCCCGCCTGGCATTATGCCC
AGTACATGACCTTATGGGACTTTCCTACTTGGCAGTACATCTACGTATTAGTCATCGCTATTACCATGGT
GATGCGGTTTTGGCAGTACATCAATGGGCGTGGATAGCGGTTTGACTCACGGGGATTTCCAAGTCTCCAC
CCCATTGACGTCAATGGGAGTTTGTTTTGGCACCAAAATCAACGGGACTTTCCAAAATGTCGTAACAACT
CCGCCCCATTGACGCAAATGGGCGGTAGGCGTGTACGGTGGGAGGTCTATATAAGCAGCGCGTTTTGCCT
GTACTGGGTCTCTCTGGTTAGACCAGATCTGAGCCTGGGAGCTCTCTGGCTAACTAGGGAACCCACTGCT
TAAGCCTCAATAAAGCTTGCCTTGAGTGCTTCAAGTAGTGTGTGCCCGTCTGTTGTGTGACTCTGGTAAC
TAGAGATCCCTCAGACCCTTTTAGTCAGTGTGGAAAATCTCTAGCAGTGGCGCCCGAACAGGGACTTGAA
AGCGAAAGGGAAACCAGAGGAGCTCTCTCGACGCAGGACTCGGCTTGCTGAAGCGCGCACGGCAAGAGGC
GAGGGGCGGCGACTGGTGAGTACGCCAAAAATTTTGACTAGCGGAGGCTAGAAGGAGAGAGATGGGTGCG
AGAGCGTCAGTATTAAGCGGGGGAGAATTAGATCGCGATGGGAAAAAATTCGGTTAAGGCCAGGGGGAAA
GAAAAAATATAAATTAAAACATATAGTATGGGCAAGCAGGGAGCTAGAACGATTCGCAGTTAATCCTGGC
CTGTTAGAAACATCAGAAGGCTGTAGACAAATACTGGGACAGCTACAACCATCCCTTCAGACAGGATCAG
AAGAACTTAGATCATTATATAATACAGTAGCAACCCTCTATTGTGTGCATCAAAGGATAGAGATAAAAGA
CACCAAGGAAGCTTTAGACAAGATAGAGGAAGAGCAAAACAAAAGTAAGACCACCGCACAGCAAGCGGCC
GCTGATCTTCAGACCTGGAGGAGGAGATATGAGGGACAATTGGAGAAGTGAATTATATAAATATAAAGTA
GTAAAAATTGAACCATTAGGAGTAGCACCCACCAAGGCAAAGAGAAGAGTGGTGCAGAGAGAAAAAAGAG
CAGTGGGAATAGGAGCTTTGTTCCTTGGGTTCTTGGGAGCAGCAGGAAGCACTATGGGCGCAGCGTCAAT
GACGCTGACGGTACAGGCCAGACAATTATTGTCTGGTATAGTGCAGCAGCAGAACAATTTGCTGAGGGCT
ATTGAGGCGCAACAGCATCTGTTGCAACTCACAGTCTGGGGCATCAAGCAGCTCCAGGCAAGAATCCTGG
CTGTGGAAAGATACCTAAAGGATCAACAGCTCCTGGGGATTTGGGGTTGCTCTGGAAAACTCATTTGCAC
CACTGCTGTGCCTTGGAATGCTAGTTGGAGTAATAAATCTCTGGAACAGATTTGGAATCACACGACCTGG
ATGGAGTGGGACAGAGAAATTAACAATTACACAAGCTTAATACACTCCTTAATTGAAGAATCGCAAAACC
AGCAAGAAAAGAATGAACAAGAATTATTGGAATTAGATAAATGGGCAAGTTTGTGGAATTGGTTTAACAT
AACAAATTGGCTGTGGTATATAAAATTATTCATAATGATAGTAGGAGGCTTGGTAGGTTTAAGAATAGTT
TTTGCTGTACTTTCTATAGTGAATAGAGTTAGGCAGGGATATTCACCATTATCGTTTCAGACCCACCTCC
CAACCCCGAGGGGACCCGACAGGCCCGAAGGAATAGAAGAAGAAGGTGGAGAGAGAGACAGAGACAGATC
CATTCGATTAGTGAACGGATCGGCACTGCGTGCGCCAATTCTGCAGACAAATGGCAGTATTCATCCACAA
TTTTAAAAGAAAAGGGGGGATTGGGGGGTACAGTGCAGGGGAAAGAATAGTAGACATAATAGCAACAGAC
ATACAAACTAAAGAATTACAAAAACAAATTACAAAAATTCAAAATTTTCGGGTTTATTACAGGGACAGCA
GAGATCCAGTTTGGTTAATTAACCCGTGTCGGCTCCAGATCTGGCCTCCGCGCCGGGTTTTGGCGCCTCC
CGCGGGCGCCCCCCTCCTCACGGCGAGCGCTGCCACGTCAGACGAAGGGCGCAGCGAGCGTCCTGATCCT
TCCGCCCGGACGCTCAGGACAGCGGCCCGCTGCTCATAAGACTCGGCCTTAGAACCCCAGTATCAGCAGA
AGGACATTTTAGGACGGGACTTGGGTGACTCTAGGGCACTGGTTTTCTTTCCAGAGAGCGGAACAGGCGA
GGAAAAGTAGTCCCTTCTCGGCGATTCTGCGGAGGGATCTCCGTGGGGCGGTGAACGCCGATGATTATAT
AAGGACGCGCCGGGTGTGGCACAGCTAGTTCCGTCGCAGCCGGGATTTGGGTCGCGGTTCTTGTTTGTGG
ATCGCTGTGATCGTCACTTGGTGAGTAGCGGGCTGCTGGGCTGGCCGGGGCTTTCGTGGCCGCCGGGCCG
CTCGGTGGGACGGAAGCGTGTGGAGAGACCGCCAAGGGCTGTAGTCTGGGTCCGCGAGCAAGGTTGCCCT
GAACTGGGGGTTGGGGGGAGCGCAGCAAAATGGCGGCTGTTCCCGAGTCTTGAATGGAAGACGCTTGTGA
GGCGGGCTGTGAGGTCGTTGAAACAAGGTGGGGGGCATGGTGGGCGGCAAGAACCCAAGGTCTTGAGGCC
TTCGCTAATGCGGGAAAGCTCTTATTCGGGTGAGATGGGCTGGGGCACCATCTGGGGACCCTGACGTGAA
GTTTGTCACTGACTGGAGAACTCGGTTTGTCGTCTGTTGCGGGGGCGGCAGTTATGGCGGTGCCGTTGGG
CAGTGCACCCGTACCTTTGGGAGCGCGCGCCCTCGTCGTGTCGTGACGTCACCCGTTCTGTTGGCTTATA
ATGCAGGGTGGGGCCACCTGCCGGTAGGTGTGCGGTAGGCTTTTCTCCGTCGCAGGACGCAGGGTTCGGG
CCTAGGGTAGGCTCTCCTGAATCGACAGGCGCCGGACCTCTGGTGAGGGGAGGGATAAGTGAGGCGTCAG
TTTCTTTGGTCGGTTTTATGTACCTATCTTCTTAAGTAGCTGAAGCTCCGGTTTTGAACTATGCGCTCGG
GGTTGGCGAGTGTGTTTTGTGAAGTTTTTTAGGCACCTTTTGAAATGTAATCATTTGGGTCAATATGTAA
TTTTCAGTGTTAGACTAGTAAATTGTCCGCTAAATTCTGGCCGTTTTTGGCTTTTTTGTTAGACGAAGCT
TGGGCTGCAGGTCGACTCTAGAGGATCCACCATGAAGCACTTCCTGAGGATGTTGATCCAGGTGTGCCTG
TATTTTTATTGTAAATTTTTGTGGCGCTGCATGAAGTTTGTGATGCGGAAACTCACCGGAAGGTGTGAAC
TGCAAAGGATTTGCTACGGCACCAAACCTGGAGCTTCCAGAACCATGAAAATTGAAACGTCACTGAGAGA
TTCAAAAAGCAAGCTGTTGCAGACATCCGTGAGTGTTCATCCTGATGCTATTGAAAAGACTATTGATGAC
ATCATGGAATTGAAAAAAATTAACCCTGACATCAATCCACAGTTGGGGATCTCTCTCCAGGCTTGCCTCC
TGCAAATCGTGGGTTACAGAAACCTCATTGCAGATGTGGAAAAACTGCGCAGAGAACCCTATGATTCCGA
CAACCCCCAGCATGAAGAGATGCTTCTGAAGCTATGGGAGCTCCTGAAGCCCAACACTCCACTGGAGTCT
CGGGTTTCGAAGCAGTGGTGTGAGATCGGCTTCCAAGGCGATGATCCGAAAACAGATTTCCGAGGAATGG
GTCTTCTGGGACTTTACAATTTGCAATATTTTGCAGAACGGGATGCCACCGTGGCTCAGCAGGTCCTCTC
CGACTCTGTCCATCCAAAATGCAGCAAATTCAGCAAAATAGAATGGGAAAAGAAAAAGATGGATAAAGCC
ATTGGGTACTCCTTTGCAATTGTGGGCATCAATATCACCGACCTGGCATATAATCTGCTCGTGAGCGGCG
CTCTAAAAACACACTTCTACAACATTGCCCCCGAAGCTCCGACACTGTCTCACTTCCAACAAACATTCTG
CTATTTGATGCACGAGTTTCACAAGTTTTGGATTGAAGAGGACCCCATGGACATAATGGAGTTTAATCGC
GTGAGGGAGAAATTCCGCAAGAGGATCATAAAACAGCTGCAGAACCCAGATATGGCGCTGTGCCCGCATT
TTGCTGCATCGGAAGGTTTAATCAACATGTAGGAATTCGATATCAAGCTTATCGATAATCAACCTCTGGA
TTACAAAATTTGTGAAAGATTGACTGGTATTCTTAACTATGTTGCTCCTTTTACGCTATGTGGATACGCT
GCTTTAATGCCTTTGTATCATGCTATTGCTTCCCGTATGGCTTTCATTTTCTCCTCCTTGTATAAATCCT
GGTTGCTGTCTCTTTATGAGGAGTTGTGGCCCGTTGTCAGGCAACGTGGCGTGGTGTGCACTGTGTTTGC
TGACGCAACCCCCACTGGTTGGGGCATTGCCACCACCTGTCAGCTCCTTTCCGGGACTTTCGCTTTCCCC
CTCCCTATTGCCACGGCGGAACTCATCGCCGCCTGCCTTGCCCGCTGCTGGACAGGGGCTCGGCTGTTGG
GCACTGACAATTCCGTGGTGTTGTCGGGGAAATCATCGTCCTTTCCTTGGCTGCTCGCCTGTGTTGCCAC
CTGGATTCTGCGCGGGACGTCCTTCTGCTACGTCCCTTCGGCCCTCAATCCAGCGGACCTTCCTTCCCGC
GGCCTGCTGCCGGCTCTGCGGCCTCTTCCGCGTCTTCGCCTTCGCCCTCAGACGAGTCGGATCTCCCTTT
GGGCCGCCTCCCCGCATCGATACCGTCGACCTCGAGACCTAGAAAAACATGGAGCAATCACAAGTAGCAA
TACAGCAGCTACCAATGCTGATTGTGCCTGGCTAGAAGCACAAGAGGAGGAGGAGGTGGGTTTTCCAGTC
ACACCTCAGGTACCTTTAAGACCAATGACTTACAAGGCAGCTGTAGATCTTAGCCACTTTTTAAAAGAAA
AGGGGGGACTGGAAGGGCTAATTCACTCCCAACGAAGACAAGATATCCTTGATCTGTGGATCTACCACAC
ACAAGGCTACTTCCCTGATTGGCAGAACTACACACCAGGGCCAGGGATCAGATATCCACTGACCTTTGGA
TGGTGCTACAAGCTAGTACCAGTTGAGCAAGAGAAGGTAGAAGAAGCCAATGAAGGAGAGAACACCCGCT
TGTTACACCCTGTGAGCCTGCATGGGATGGATGACCCGGAGAGAGAAGTATTAGAGTGGAGGTTTGACAG
CCGCCTAGCATTTCATCACATGGCCCGAGAGCTGCATCCGGACTGTACTGGGTCTCTCTGGTTAGACCAG
ATCTGAGCCTGGGAGCTCTCTGGCTAACTAGGGAACCCACTGCTTAAGCCTCAATAAAGCTTGCCTTGAG
TGCTTCAAGTAGTGTGTGCCCGTCTGTTGTGTGACTCTGGTAACTAGAGATCCCTCAGACCCTTTTAGTC
AGTGTGGAAAATCTCTAGCAGGGCCCGTTTAAACCCGCTGATCAGCCTCGACTGTGCCTTCTAGTTGCCA
GCCATCTGTTGTTTGCCCCTCCCCCGTGCCTTCCTTGACCCTGGAAGGTGCCACTCCCACTGTCCTTTCC
TAATAAAATGAGGAAATTGCATCGCATTGTCTGAGTAGGTGTCATTCTATTCTGGGGGGTGGGGTGGGGC
AGGACAGCAAGGGGGAGGATTGGGAAGACAATAGCAGGCATGCTGGGGATGCGGTGGGCTCTATGGCTTC
TGAGGCGGAAAGAACCAGCTGGGGCTCTAGGGGGTATCCCC
[124 nt withheld, positions 9212-9335]
C
[91 nt withheld, positions 9337-9427]
A
[49 nt withheld, positions 9429-9477]
CCTTTGACGTTGGAGTCCACGTTCTTT
[37 nt withheld, positions 9505-9541]
ACCCTATCTCGGTCTATTCTTTTGATTTATAAGGGATTTTGCCGATTTCGGCCTATTGGTTAAAAAATGA
GCTGATTTAACAAAAATTTAACGCGAATTAATTCTGTGGAATGTGTGTCAGTTAGGGTGTGGAAAGTCCC
CAGGCTCCCCAGCAGGCAGAAGTATGCAAAGCATGCATCTCAATTAGTCAGCAACCAGGTGTGGAAAGTC
CCCAGGCTCCCCAGCAGGCAGAAGTATGCAAAGCATGCATCTCAATTAGTCAGCAACCATAGTCCCGCCC
CTAACTCCGCCCATCCCGCCCCTAACTCCGCCCAGTTCCGCCCATTCTCCGCCCCATGGCTGACTAATTT
TTTTTATTTATGCAGAGGCCGAGGCCGCCTCTGCCTCTGAGCTATTCCAGAAGTAGTGAGGAGGCTTTTT
TGGAGGCCTAGGCTTTTGCAAAAAGCTCCCGGGAGCTTGTATATCCATTTTCGGATCTGATCAGCACGTG
TTGACAATTAATCATCGGCATAGTATATCGGCATAGTATAATACGACAAGGTGAGGAACTAAACCATGGC
CAAGTTGACCAGTGCCGTTCCGGTGCTCACCGCGCGCGACGTCGCCGGAGCGGTCGAGTTCTGGACCGAC
CGGCTCGGGTTCT
Features (pLannotate 1.2.2; 31 found; start..end, strand, type, name):
    297..422     +  CDS            ble (fragment): BLE_KLEPN - Experimental evidence at protein level: Swiss-Prot protein existence level 1. Binding protein with a strong affinity to the bleomycin family of antibiotics. Binds to CL990; an antimitotic-antibiotic compound. From Klebsiella pneumoniae.
    417..538     +  polyA_signal   SV40 poly(A) signal: SV40 polyadenylation signal
    611..627     -  protein_bind   lac operator: The lac repressor binds to the lac operator to inhibit transcription in E. coli. This inhibition can be relieved by adding lactose or isopropyl-β-D-thiogalactopyranoside (IPTG). lac repressor encoded by lacI
    635..665     -  promoter       lac promoter: promoter for the E. coli lac operon
    680..701     -  protein_bind   CAP binding site: CAP binding activates transcription in the presence of cAMP. E. coli catabolite activator protein
    714..806     -  CDS            lacI (fragment): lac repressor; lacI; The lac repressor binds to the lac operator to inhibit transcription in E. coli. This inhibition can be relieved by adding lactose or isopropyl-β-D-thiogalactopyranoside (IPTG).
    989..1577    -  rep_origin     ori: high-copy-number ColE1/pMB1/pBR322/pUC origin of replication
   1748..2608    -  CDS            AmpR: β-lactamase; bla; confers resistance to ampicillin, carbenicillin, and related antibiotics
   2609..2713    -  promoter       AmpR promoter: bla
   2772..2824    -  misc_feature   bom (fragment): basis of mobility region from pBR322
   2979..3358    +  enhancer       CMV enhancer: human cytomegalovirus immediate early enhancer
   3359..3558    +  promoter       CMV promoter: human cytomegalovirus (CMV) immediate early promoter
   3576..3756    +  LTR            5' LTR (truncated): truncated 5' long terminal repeat (LTR) from HIV-1
   3803..3928    +  misc_feature   HIV-1 Ψ: packaging signal of human immunodeficiency virus type 1
   3912..4275    +  CDS            HIV-1 gag (fragment): gag protein from human immunodeficiency virus 1; gag
   4421..4654    +  misc_feature   RRE: The Rev response element (RRE) of HIV-1 allows for Rev-dependent mRNA export from the nucleus to the cytoplasm.
   5031..5131    +  CDS            Rev (fragment): human immunodeficiency virus 1 (HIV-1) Rev protein; rev; enhances nuclear export of unspliced and incompletely spliced viral mRNAs
   5181..5298    +  misc_feature   cPPT/CTS: central polypurine tract and central termination sequence of HIV-1
   5363..6574    +  promoter       UbC promoter: human ubiquitin C promoter
   6585..6608    -  misc_feature   MCS (fragment): pUC18/19 multiple cloning site
   6612..7589    +  CDS            Elmod1: ELMD1_MOUSE - Experimental evidence at protein level: Swiss-Prot protein existence level 1. Acts as a GTPase-activating protein (GAP) toward guanine nucleotide exchange factors like ARL2, ARL3, ARF1 and ARF6, but not for GTPases outside the Arf family. From Mus musculus (Mouse).
   7591..7617    +  misc_feature   MCS (fragment): pBluescript multiple cloning site
   7617..8205    +  misc_feature   WPRE: woodchuck hepatitis virus posttranscriptional regulatory element
   8142..8723    +  CDS            nef (fragment): NEF_HV1H2 - Experimental evidence at protein level: Swiss-Prot protein existence level 1. Extracellular Nef protein targets CD4(+) T-lymphocytes for apoptosis by interacting with CXCR4 surface receptors. From Human immunodeficiency virus type 1 group M subtype B (isolate HXB2) (HIV-1).
   8730..8910    +  LTR            5' LTR (truncated): truncated 5' long terminal repeat (LTR) from HIV-1
   8942..9166    +  polyA_signal   bGH poly(A) signal: bovine growth hormone polyadenylation signal
   9170..9191    +  promoter       SV40 promoter (fragment): SV40 enhancer and early promoter
   9212..9640    +  rep_origin     f1 ori (sequence partly withheld): f1 bacteriophage origin of replication; arrow indicates direction of (+) strand synthesis
   9654..9983    +  promoter       SV40 promoter: SV40 enhancer and early promoter
  10031..10078   +  promoter       EM7 promoter: synthetic bacterial promoter&nbsp
  10097..287     +  CDS            BleoR (across the origin): antibiotic-binding protein; Sh ble from Streptoalloteichus hindustanus; confers resistance to bleomycin, phleomycin, and Zeocin™
