[The description below was written by a language model from this plasmid's Addgene catalogue record and pLannotate feature annotations shown in this document.]
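Description:
pFUGW-ELMOD1 is a third-generation-style HIV-1 lentiviral transfer plasmid built on the pFUGW backbone for expressing ELMOD1 in mammalian cells, either by direct transfection or after packaging into lentiviral particles. It is maintained in E. coli through a high-copy ColE1/pUC origin and an ampicillin resistance gene. An f1 origin is also present. Outside the viral region sits an SV40/EM7-driven BleoR cassette with an SV40 polyadenylation signal, which could confer Zeocin resistance in bacterial or transfected mammalian cells, but it would not be carried into transduced cells.

The viral genome is transcribed from a CMV enhancer/promoter fused to a truncated 5' LTR, which makes production of genomic RNA Tat-independent. It is followed by the Ψ packaging signal with a gag fragment, the Rev response element for nuclear export of unspliced RNA, and the cPPT/CTS, which aids nuclear import of the preintegration complex. The internal expression cassette uses the human ubiquitin C promoter to drive an untagged ELMOD1 coding sequence of about 980 bp. WPRE follows to enhance transcript stability and expression, then a truncated 3' LTR and a bGH polyadenylation signal. No fluorescent reporter is annotated, which suggests that the insert replaced the GFP normally found in FUGW.

The record is inconsistent about species: the stated purpose refers to the human protein, whereas the species field and the sequence-based annotation both identify the insert as mouse Elmod1. ELMOD1 is a GTPase-activating protein for Arf-family GTPases such as ARL2, ARL3, ARF1 and ARF6, so the construct suits expression or rescue studies of this regulator.
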