Addgene plasmid #201894: pFUGW-ELMOD1
Purpose: Used for expression of human protein ELMOD1 in mammalian cells
Depositing lab: Richard Kahn. Depositing organization: Emory University.
Backbone
  Vector backbone: pFUGW
  Backbone size w/o insert (bp): 10100
  Vector type: Mammalian Expression, Lentiviral
Growth in bacteria
  Bacterial resistance: Ampicillin, 100 μg/mL
  Growth temperature: 37°C
  Growth strain: NEB Stable
  Copy number: High Copy
Gene/Insert
  Gene/Insert name: ELMOD1
  Species: M. musculus (mouse)
  Entrez Gene: ELMOD1
  Cloning method: Restriction Enzyme; 5′ cloning site unknown (unknown if destroyed); 3′ cloning site unknown (unknown if destroyed)
  Sequencing primers: 5′ n/a
Terms and licenses: Academic/Nonprofit Terms; Industry Terms: Not Available to Industry
How to cite: pFUGW-ELMOD1 was a gift from Richard Kahn (Addgene plasmid # 201894 ; http://n2t.net/addgene:201894 ; RRID:Addgene_201894)
